>Addgene plasmid #218368 | pUC18T-mini-Tn7T-hph-Ptet2 | addgene full sequence | sequence record 432234 | Addgene NGS Result
CCGGCTTAATTCCGCACGGCCGGTCGCGACACGGCCTGTCCGCACCGCGGATCAGGCGTTGACGATGACG
GGCTGGTCGGCCACGTCGGGGAGTCAGGCAACTATGGATGAACGAAATAGACAGATCGCTGATCAGCGGC
CCGGAAACGTCCTCGAAACGACGCATGTGTTCCTCCTGGTTGGTACAGGTGGTTGGGGGTGCTCGGCTGT
CGCTGGTGTTGAAGTTCCTATTCCGAAGTTCCTATTCTCTAGAAAGTATAGGAACTTCAGAGCGCTTTTG
AAGCTAATTCGATCATGCATGAGCTCGAATTCCCGGGGATCCATGCATGAGCTCACTAGTTTAAGACCCA
CTTTCACATTTAAGTTGTTTTTCTAATCCGCATATGATCAATTCAAGGCCGAATAAGAAGGCTGGCTCTG
CACCTTGGTGATCAAATAATTCGATAGCTTGTCGTAATAATGGCGGCATACTATCAGTAGTAGGTGTTTC
CCTTTCTTCTTTAGCGACTTGATGCTCTTGATCTTCCAATACGCAACCTAAAGTAAAATGCCCCACAGCG
CTGAGTGCATATAATGCATTCTCTAGTGAAAAACCTTGTTGGCATAAAAAGGCTAATTGATTTTCGAGAG
TTTCATACTGTTTTTCTGTAGGCCGTGTACCTAAATGTACTTTTGCTCCATCGCGATGACTTAGTAAAGC
ACATCTAAAACTTTTAGCGTTATTACGTAAAAAATCTTGCCAGCTTTCCCCTTCTAAAGGGCAAAAGTGA
GTATGGTGCCTATCTAACATCTCAATGGCTAAGGCGTCGAGCAAAGCCCGCTTATTTTTTACATGCCAAT
ACAATGTAGGCTGCTCTACACCTAGCTTCTGGGCGAGTTTACGGGTTGTTAAACCTTCGATTCCGACCTC
ATTAAGCAGCTCTAATGCGCTGTTAATCACTTTACTTTTATCTAATCTAGACATCATTAATTCCTAATTT
TTGTTGACACTCTATCGTTGATAGAGTTATTTTACCACTCCCTATCAGTGATAGAGAAAAGAATTCAAAA
GATCCTGCAGGAATTCCTCGAGAAGCTTGGGCCCGGTACCTCGCGAAGGCCTTGCAGGCCAACCAGATAA
GTGAAATCTAGTTCCAAACTATTTTGTCATTTTTAATTTTCGTATTAGCTTACGACGCTACACCCAGTTC
CCATCTATTTTGTCACTCTTCCCTAAATAATCCTTAAAAACTCCATTTCCACCCCTCCCAGTTCCCAACT
ATTTTGTCCGCCCACAGCGGGGCATTTTTCTTCCTGTTATGTTTGGGCGCTGCATTAATGAATCGGCCAA
CGCGCGGGGAGAGGCGGTTTGCGTATTGGGCGCTCTTCCGCTTCCTCGCTCACTGACCCGCTGCGCTCGG
TCGTTCGGCTGCGGCGAGCGGTATCAGAGCTTATCGGCCAGCCTCGCAGAGCAGGATTCCCGTTGAGCAC
CGCCAGGTGCGAATAAGGGACAGTGAAGAAGGAACACCCGCTCGCGGGTGGGCCTACTTCACCTATCCTG
CCCGGCTGACGCCGTTGGATACACCAAGGAAAGTCTACACGAACCCTTTGGCAAAATCCTGTATATCGTG
CGAAAAAGGATGGATATACCGAAAAAATCGCTATAATGACCCCGAAGCAGGGTTATGCAGCGGAAAGTAT
ACCTTAAGGAATCCCCTGATAACGCAGGAAAGAACATGTGAGCAAAAGGCCAGCAAAAGGCCAGGAACCG
TAAAAAGGCCGCGTTGCTGGCGTTTTTCCATAGGCTCCGCCCCCCTGACGAGCATCACAAAAATCGACGC
TCGAGTCAGAGGTGGCGAAACCCGACAGGACTATAAAGATACCAGGCGTTTCCCCCTGGAAGCTCCCTCG
TGCGCTCTCCTGTTCCGACCCTGCCGCTTACCGGATACCTGTCCGCCTTTCTCCCTTCGGGAAGCGTGGC
GCTTTCTCATAGCTCACGCTGTAGGTATCTCAGTTCGGTGTAGGTCGTTCGCTCCAAGCTGGGCTGTGTG
CACGAACCCCCCGTTCAGCCCGACCGCTGCGCCTTATCCGGTAACTATCGTCTTGAGTCCAACCCGGTAA
GACACGACTTATCGCCACTGGCAGCAGCCACTGGTAACAGGATTAGCAGAGCGAGGTATGTAGGCGGTGC
TACAGAGTTCTTGAAGTGGTGGCCTAACTACGGCTACACTAGAAGAACAGTATTTGGTATCTGCGCTCTG
CTGAAGCCAGTTACCTTCGGAAAAAGAGTTGGTAGCTCTTGATCCGGCAAACAAACCACCGCTGGTAGCG
GTGGTTTTTTTGTTTGCAAGCAGCAGATTACGCGCAGAAAAAAAGGATCTCAAGAAGATCCTTTGATCTT
TTCTACGGGGTCTGACGCTCAGTGGAACGAAAACTCACGTTAAGGGATTTTGGTCATGAGATTATCAAAA
AGGATCTTCACCTAGATCCTTTTAAATTAAAAATGAAGTTTTAAATCAATCTAAAGTATATATGAGTAAA
CTTGGTCTGACAGTTACCAATGCTTAATCAGTGAGGCACCTATCTCAGCGATCTGTCTATTTCGTTCATC
CATAGTTGCCTGACTCCCCGTCGTGTAGATAACTACGATACGGGAGGGCTTACCATCTGGCCCCAGTGCT
GCAATGATACCGCGAGACCCACGCTCACCGGCTCCAGATTTATCAGCAATAAACCAGCCAGCCGGAAGGG
CCGAGCGCAGAAGTGGTCCTGCAACTTTATCCGCCTCCATCCAGTCTATTAATTGTTGCCGGGAAGCTAG
AGTAAGTAGTTCGCCAGTTAATAGTTTGCGCAACGTTGTTGCCATTGCTACAGGCATCGTGGTGTCACGC
TCGTCGTTTGGTATGGCTTCATTCAGCTCCGGTTCCCAACGATCAAGGCGAGTTACATGATCCCCCATGT
TGTGCAAAAAAGCGGTTAGCTCCTTCGGTCCTCCGATCGTTGTCAGAAGTAAGTTGGCCGCAGTGTTATC
ACTCATGGTTATGGCAGCACTGCATAATTCTCTTACTGTCATGCCATCCGTAAGATGCTTTTCTGTGACT
GGTGAGTACTCAACCAAGTCATTCTGAGAATAGTGTATGCGGCGACCGAGTTGCTCTTGCCCGGCGTCAA
TACGGGATAATACCGCGCCACATAGCAGAACTTTAAAAGTGCTCATCATTGGAAAACGTTCTTCGGGGCG
AAAACTCTCAAGGATCTTACCGCTGTTGAGATCCAGTTCGATGTAACCCACTCGTGCACCCAACTGATCT
TCAGCATCTTTTACTTTCACCAGCGTTTCTGGGTGAGCAAAAACAGGAAGGCAAAATGCCGCAAAAAAGG
GAATAAGGGCGACACGGAAATGTTGAATACTCATACTCTTCCTTTTTCAATATTATTGAAGCATTTATCA
GGGTTATTGTCTCATGAGCGGATACATATTTGAATGTATTTAGAAAAATAAACAAATAGGGGTTCCGCGC
ACATTTCCCCGAAAAGTGCCACCTGACGTCTAAGAAACCATTATTATCATGACATTAACCTATAAAAATA
GGCGTATCACGAGGCCCTTTCGTCTCGCGCGTTTCGGTGACGACGGTGAAAACCTCTGACACATGCAGCT
CCCGGAGACGGTCACAGCTTGTCTGTAAGCGGATGCCGGGAGCAGACAAGCCCGTCAGGGCGCGTCAGCG
GGTGTTGGCGGGTGTCGGGGCTGGCTTAACTATGCGGCATCAGAGCAGATTGTACTGAGAGTGCACCATA
TGCGGTGTGAAATACCGCACAGATGCGTAAGGAGAAAATACCGCATCAGGCGCCATTCGCCATTCAGGCT
GCGCAACTGTTGGGAAGGGCGATCGGTGCGGGCCTCTTCGCTATTACGCCAGCTAGAGGACCAGCCGCGT
AACCTGGCAAAATCGGTTACGGTTGAGTAATAAATGGATGCCCTGCGTAAGCAGGTGTGGGCGGACAATA
AAGTCTTAAACTGAACAAAATAGATCTAAACTATGACAATAAAGTCTTAAACTAGACAGAATAGTTGTAA
ACTGAAATCAGTCCAGTTATGCTGTGAAAAAGCATACTGGACTTTTGTTATGGCTAAAGCAAACTCTTCA
TTTTCTGAAGTGCAAATTGCCCGTCGTATTAAAGAGGGGCGTGGGGTTCGAGGTCGACGGTATCGATAAG
CTAGCTTAATTAGCTGAGCTTGGACTCCTGTTGATAGATCCAGTAATGACCTCAGAACTCCATCTGGATT
TGTTCAGAACGCTCGGTTGCCGCCGGGCGTTTTTTATTGGTGAGAATCCAAGCTAGACTGCGATGAGTGG
CAGGGCGGGGCGTAATTTTTTTAAGGCAGTTATTGGTGCCCTTAAACGCCTGGGGTAATGACTCTCTAGC
TTGAGGCATCAAATAAAACGAAAGGCTCAGTCGAAAGACTGGGCCTTTCGTTTTATCTGTTGTTTGTCGG
TGAACGCTCTCCTGAGTAGGACAAATCCGCCGCTAGGAGCTTGCGGCCCGGACGATCGAATTGGGGATCT
TGAAGTACCTATTCCGAAGTTCCTATTCTCTAGAAAGTATAGGAACTTCAGCTAGAGGGGGCGTCAGGCG
CCGGGGGCGGTGTCCGGCGGCCCCCAGAGGAACTGCGCCAGTTCCTCCGGATCGGTGAAGCCGGAGAGAT
CCAGCGGGGTCTCCTCGAACACCTCGAAGTCGTGCAGGAAGGTGAAGGCGAGCAGTTCGCGGGCGAAGTC
CTCGGTCCGCTTCCACTGCGCCCCGTCGAGCAGCGCGGCCAGGATCTCGCGGTCGCCCCGGAAGGCGTTG
AGATGCAGTTGCACCAGGCTGTAGCGGGAGTCTCCCGCATAGACGTCGGTGAAGTCGACGATCCCGGTGA
CCTCGGTCGCGGCCAGGTCCACGAAGATGTTGGTCCCGTGCAGGTCGCCGTGGACGAACCGGGGTTCGCG
GCCGGCCAGCAGCGTGTCCACGTCCGGCAGCCAGTCCTCCAGGCGGTCCAGCAGCCGGGGCGAGAGGTAG
CCCCACCCGCGGTGGTCCTCGACGGTCGCCGCGCGGCGTTCCCGCAGCAGTTCCGGGAAGACCTCGGAAT
GGGGGGTGAGCACGGTGTTCCCGGTCAGCGGCACCCTGTGCAGCCGGCCGAGCACCCGGCCGAGTTCGCG
GGCCAGGGCGAGCAGCGCGTTCCGGTCGGTCGTGCCGTCCATCGCGGACCGCCAGGTGGTGCCGGTCATC
CGGCTCATCACCAGGTAGGGCCACGGCCAGGCTCCGGTGCCGGGCCGCAGCTCGCCGCGGCCGAGGAGGC
GGGGCACCGGCACCGGGGCGTCCGCCAGGACCGCGTACGCCTCCGACTCCGACGCGAGGCTCTCCGGACC
GCACCAGTGCTCGCCGAACAGCTTGATCACCGGGCCGGGCTCGCCGACCAGTACGGGGTTGGTGCTCTCG
CCGGGCACCCGCAGCACCGGCGGCACCGGCAGCCCGAGCTCCTCCAGGGCTCGGCGGGCCAGCGGCTCCC
AGAATTCCTGGTCGTTCCGCAGGCTCGCGTAGGAATCATCCGAATCAATACGGTCGAGAAGTAACAGGGA
TTCTTGTGTCACAGCGGACCTCTATTCACAGGGTACGGG
Features (pLannotate 1.2.2; 20 found; start..end, strand, type, name):
     82..132     +  CDS            bla(M) (fragment): β-lactamase lacking the signal sequence; bla(M); allows cytosolic expression of β-lactamase
    221..268     +  protein_bind   FRT: FLP-mediated recombination occurs in the 8-bp core sequence TCTAGAAA (Turan and Bode, 2011). FLP recombinase from the Saccharomyces cerevisiae 2μ plasmid
    341..964     -  CDS            TetR: tetracycline repressor TetR; tetR from transposon Tn10; TetR binds to the tetracycline operator tetO to inhibit transcription. This inhibition can be relieved by adding tetracycline or doxycycline.
    983..1038    +  promoter       tetR/tetA promoters: tetR; overlapping promoters for bacterial tetR and tetA
   1111..1276    -  mobile_element Tn7L: mini-Tn7 element (left end of the Tn7 transposon) Tn7
   1309..1363    -  CDS            lacI (fragment): lac repressor; lacI; The lac repressor binds to the lac operator to inhibit transcription in E. coli. This inhibition can be relieved by adding lactose or isopropyl-β-D-thiogalactopyranoside (IPTG).
   1435..1543    -  oriT           oriT: incP origin of transfer
   1775..2363    -  rep_origin     ori: high-copy-number ColE1/pMB1/pBR322/pUC origin of replication
   2534..3394    -  CDS            AmpR: β-lactamase; bla; confers resistance to ampicillin, carbenicillin, and related antibiotics
   3395..3499    -  promoter       AmpR promoter: bla
   3594..3629    +  CDS            rop (fragment): Rop protein, which maintains plasmids at low copy number; rop
   3731..3830    +  misc_feature   bom (fragment): basis of mobility region from pBR322
   3836..3904    -  CDS            lacZα (fragment): LacZα fragment of β-galactosidase; lacZ fragment
   3976..4174    -  mobile_element Tn7R (fragment): mini-Tn7 element (right end of the Tn7 transposon) Tn7
   4178..4202    -  misc_feature   MCS (fragment): pBluescript multiple cloning site
   4223..4317    +  terminator     lambda t0 terminator: transcription terminator from phage lambda
   4327..4356    +  CDS            CmR (fragment): chloramphenicol acetyltransferase confers resistance to chloramphenicol
   4420..4506    +  terminator     rrnB T1 terminator: Escherichia coli rrnB; transcription terminator T1 from the E. coli rrnB gene
   4566..4599    +  protein_bind   FRT (minimal): supports FLP-mediated excision but not integration (Turan and Bode, 2011) FLP recombinase from the Saccharomyces cerevisiae 2μ plasmid
   4617..5609    -  CDS            hyg: KHYB_STRHY - Experimental evidence at protein level: Swiss-Prot protein existence level 1. The aminoglycoside phosphotransferases achieve inactivation of their antibiotic substrates by phosphorylation. From Streptomyces hygroscopicus.
