[The description below was written by a language model from this plasmid's Addgene catalogue record and pLannotate feature annotations shown in this document.]
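Description:
pUC18T-mini-Tn7T-hph-Ptet2 is an empty bacterial expression backbone for placing an inducible gene in single copy at the chromosomal Tn7 attachment site. It was developed as part of a vector series for inducible gene expression in multidrug-resistant Acinetobacter baumannii. The plasmid is about 5.6 kb. It is propagated in E. coli at high copy from a pUC-type ColE1 origin under ampicillin selection (AmpR with its own promoter). It also carries an incP oriT, so it can be mobilised by conjugation into recipient strains. Short fragments annotated as lacI, lacZα, rop, bom, CmR and bla(M) appear to be backbone remnants rather than functional genes.

The transposable portion lies between the Tn7R and Tn7L ends. Reading across the circular map, it contains lambda t0 and rrnB T1 terminators, which insulate the cassette from outside transcription. Next comes a hygromycin phosphotransferase gene (hph) flanked by FRT sites, and then a Tn10-derived tetR gene positioned divergently from the tetR/tetA promoter region. According to the record, this Ptet2 version has two tetR operator sites. TetR represses the tetA promoter until a tetracycline-class inducer relieves the repression, so a gene cloned downstream of PtetA would be expressed inducibly. No insert is present, and the exact cloning sites are not detailed in the annotation. Hygromycin is used to select integrants, which is useful in hosts already resistant to more common antibiotics. The flanking FRT sites should allow later removal of the marker by FLP recombinase. Transposition requires Tn7 transposase functions, which are not annotated on this plasmid and so are presumably supplied from a separate source.
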