Addgene plasmid #218368: pUC18T-mini-Tn7T-hph-Ptet2
Purpose: (Empty Backbone) Empty backbone for Tn7-site insertion with tetR-PtetA expression system with two tetR operator sites
Depositing lab: Michael Gebhardt. Depositing organization: University of Iowa. Publication: A series of vectors for inducible gene expression in multidrug-resistant Acinetobacter baumannii. Intorcia V, Sava RL, Schroeder GP, Gebhardt MJ. Appl Environ Microbiol. 2024 Sep 18;90(9):e0047424. doi: 10.1128/aem.00474-24. Epub 2024 Aug 20. PubMed 39162403.
Backbone
  Vector backbone: pUC18T-mini-Tn7T
  Vector type: Bacterial Expression
  Selectable markers: Hygromycin
Growth in bacteria
  Bacterial resistance: Ampicillin, 100 μg/mL
  Growth temperature: 37°C
  Growth strain: DH5alpha
  Copy number: High Copy
Gene/Insert
  Gene/Insert name: None
Terms and licenses: Academic/Nonprofit Terms; Industry Terms: Not Available to Industry
Depositor comments: Gebhardt lab ID # pMJG617.
How to cite: pUC18T-mini-Tn7T-hph-Ptet2 was a gift from Michael Gebhardt (Addgene plasmid # 218368 ; http://n2t.net/addgene:218368 ; RRID:Addgene_218368)
